Addgene plasmid #34457: KHBD00334
Depositing lab: Bart Deplancke. Depositing organization: Swiss Federal Institute of Technology (EPFL). Publication: Automated protein-DNA interaction screening of Drosophila regulatory elements. Korneel Hens, Jean-Daniel Feuz, Alina Isakova, Antonina Lagovitina, Andreas Massouras, Julien Bryois, Patrick Callaerts, Susan E. Celniker, Bart Deplancke. Nat Methods. 2011 Oct 30;8(12):1065-70. 10.1038/nmeth.1763 PubMed 22037703.
Backbone
  Vector backbone: pDONR221
  Backbone manufacturer: Invitrogen
  Backbone size w/o insert (bp): 2536
  Vector type: Gateway Donor Vector
Growth in bacteria
  Bacterial resistance: Kanamycin, 50 μg/mL
  Growth temperature: 37°C
  Growth strain: DH5alpha
  Copy number: High Copy
Gene/Insert
  Gene/Insert name: CG11491 (alt names: FBgn0000210; br; broad)
  Species: D. melanogaster (fly)
  Insert size (bp): 2640
  Entrez Gene: br (a.k.a. Dmel_CG11491, 2B5, 2Bc, A18, BR, BR-C, BR-C Z1, BR-Z1, BR-Z2, BR-Z3, BR-Z4, BR-c, BRC, BRC-Z1, BRC-Z2, BRC-Z3, BRC-Z4, BR_C, Br, Br-C, Br-C Z2, Br-C-Z3, Br-Z4, Br-c, BrC, BrC-Z1, BrZ3, Broad, CG11491, CG11509, CG11511, CG11514, Dmel\CG11491, Dmel_CG11509, EG:123F11.1, EG:17A9.1, EG:25D2.1, PP1, PP2, Z1, Z2, Z3, Z4, br-C, br-Z1, br-Z2, br-Z3, br-Z4, br-c, de12, ecs, l(1)2Ba, l(1)2Bab, l(1)2Bad, l(1)2Bb, l(1)2Bc, l(1)2Bd, l(1)ESHS5, l(1)G0018, l(1)G0042, l(1)G0284, l(1)G0284a, l(1)G0318, l(1)G0401, l(1)PP1, l(1)d norm-12, l(1)d.norm.1, l(1)dn1, l(1)n34, l(1)npr-1, l(1)npr1, l(1)pp-1, l(1)pp-2, l(1)pp1, l(1)pp2, l(1)ts132, l(1)ts144, l(1)ts358, l(1)ts376, npr, npr-1, npr1, nprl, nrp, nrp1, o.c.c., rbp, rdp, rds, uq)
  Cloning method: Gateway Cloning
  Sequencing primers: 5′ M13F; 3′ M13R
Terms and licenses: Academic/Nonprofit Terms; Industry Terms: Not Available to Industry
Depositor comments: Please note that the ORFs in this collection were cloned open-ended (without a stop codon).
How to cite: KHBD00334 was a gift from Bart Deplancke (Addgene plasmid # 34457 ; http://n2t.net/addgene:34457 ; RRID:Addgene_34457)
