[The description below was written by a language model from this plasmid's Addgene catalogue record.]
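Description:
KHBD00334 is a Gateway entry clone built in the pDONR221 donor backbone (Invitrogen), carrying the open reading frame of the Drosophila melanogaster gene broad (br, CG11491). The insert is recorded as about 2.6 kb in a backbone of roughly 2.5 kb once the donor cassette has been replaced. The plasmid is maintained in E. coli as a high-copy construct under kanamycin selection. Because the insert was introduced by Gateway recombination into a donor vector, the ORF should be flanked by attL-type recombination sites. These allow it to be transferred in a single LR reaction into any compatible destination vector. M13 forward and reverse primer sites flanking the cloning region are listed for sequence verification. No feature table is supplied, so the exact positions of these elements cannot be confirmed from the record.

The plasmid has no stated promoter driving the insert and is not itself an expression construct. It serves as a shuttle source for the coding sequence. The depositor notes that ORFs in this collection were cloned open-ended, without a stop codon, which permits in-frame C-terminal fusions to tags or functional domains encoded by the destination vector. The broad locus is listed with aliases for several isoforms (Z1 to Z4), but the record does not say which isoform this clone represents. The clone belongs to a collection associated with automated screening of protein–DNA interactions at Drosophila regulatory elements. This suggests its intended use is transfer into vectors suited to such interaction assays, although it can equally supply the broad ORF for other Gateway-based expression applications.
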