>Addgene plasmid #34457 | KHBD00334 | depositor partial sequence | sequence record 41024 | KHBD00334 sequence 2640 bps
ATGGACGACACACAGCACTTCTGCCTGCGCTGGAACAACTACCAGAGCAGCATAACCTCGGCGTTCGAGA
ATCTGCGCGACGACGAGGCCTTCGTGGATGTGACCCTCGCCTGCGAGGGACGCAGCATCAAGGCACACCG
CGTCGTCCTCTCCGCCTGCAGTCCCTACTTCCGCGAGCTGCTCAAGAGCACACCCTGCAAACACCCGGTC
ATACTGCTGCAGGATGTCAACTTCATGGACCTGCACGCCCTGGTGGAGTTCATCTACCACGGCGAGGTCA
ACGTGCACCAGAAGTCCCTGCAGTCCTTCCTTAAGACCGCCGAAGTGCTGCGCGTCTCTGGACTCACGCA
GCAGCAGGCAGAGGACACACACAGCCATCTGGCTCAGATACAGAACCTGGCCAATTCCGGCGGCCGCACG
CCGCTCAACACGCACACCCAATCGCTCCCACATCCGCACCATGGCTCGCTACACGACGACGGCGGCTCCT
CGACCCTCTTCAGCCGCCAGGGAGCGGGTTCGCCACCGCCGACGGCGGTGCCATCGCTGCCCTCGCACAT
CAACAACCAGCTGCTGAAGCGCATGGCCATGATGCACCGCAGCAGTGCCGCCGCCGCCGCCGAGGAGACC
TCCCACGCCTTTAAGCGTCTGCGCGGCTCGGACAACAGCCTGCCGCTGTCCGGCGCCGTTGGCAGTGGCA
GCAACAACAACAGCCCCGACTTGCCGCCGCTTCATGCGCGCAGCGCCTCGCCCCAGCAGACTCCGGCCGA
CTTCAGTACGATCAAGCACCACAACAACAACAACACGCCGCCGCTGAAGGAGGAGAAGCGCAACGGACCC
ACAGGCAACGGAAACTCTGGCAACGGCAATGGCAATGGCAACGGAGCGAGCAACGGCAACGGAATCTCCA
TCAGCGACAAGCTGGGCAGCCTCACACCTTCGCCGCTGGCTCGAGCGGGCGCCGATGATGTCAAGTCGGA
GCCCATGGACATGGTCTGCTCTAACAACAATGCCAATGCCAACGACGAACACAGCAACGACTCCACCGGC
GAGCACGATGCCAATCGCTCCAGTAGCGGCGACGGCGGCAAGGGATCCCTGAGCTCCGGCAACGACGAGG
AGATCGGCGACGGACTCGCCTCCCATCATGCCGCCCCTCAGTTCATCATGTCGCCGGCGGAGAACAAGAT
GTTCCATGCAGCCGCCTTCAACTTTCCCAATATCGATCCCTCAGCGTTGCTAGGTCTCAACACACAGTTG
CAGCAGTCCGGTGACCTCGCCGTGTCCCCTCAAGGTGGCAGCACCGGCAGCCTACTCAGTGGCGTCATTG
TGCCCGGCGGTAGTGGTGGCACCCCTAGTAATAGTAGTAGCAACAACAACAACAACAACAGCAACAATCA
ACAACAAAAAGTAGAACAACAGTCATCACCACACCAACTCCTCCAACAACAACATCATTCCACACCACAT
ACCAACAGTCCACAACTGAAGCAGGAACAACCGAAATCGGGCGGCGGGAGCTGCAAGTCCAGCGACCTGC
ACATTGCAGCGGGTAGTGAGCGCAGCCTCTCCCGATCCTCCCAAGGAATGCCAGACGCCGGCGGGCACAG
TGCCACGCCCTCGCCCACCGCCGCCTACCACAAGCGCGAGAGGGAGCGCGAAAGAGAACGCGAACGGGAG
CGGGAGCGCGAGCGGGAACGCTCGCTCGACCATGAGCGCGACTTGGAGAGGCCAGGCGGCACCGGCTCAC
CACCACCGCCGCCGCCGTCGCACCACTCACATTTCGGCCAGCACCCATTGTCGCTGTTGCCCAGCCACCA
CCAGCTGCACGCGACCCACCACGAGCTGAGCGCCGCTGCCGCCCACCACGCTCACGCCCATGCTCATGCC
GCCCACGCCCATGCCTTGGCACGCGCCGGATCGCCCATGGAGCACCATCACCTGTTGCACCACAGACGCG
CCTCGCTCTCCCCCTCGGGGGCCGTTTCCTCGGCCAGCGGAGCGGGTGGACGCGGAGGCGGCGCTGGCGG
ACCGGGAGGACCCGGCGGCAGCCTGCTGTCATCAGTGCGCGCCCAGGACGTGGCCCAGGCCAATAGACTC
CTCCTGCCCCTGCCCCTCAACGCCTGCCACCGGTGCGACGTGTGCGGCAAACTGTTGAGCACCAAGCTCA
CGCTGAAACGCCACAAGGAGCAGCAGCACCTGCAGCCGCTGAACAACGCCGTTTGCAACCTGTGCCACAA
GGTCTTCCGCACGCTGAACTCGCTGAACAACCACAAGAGCATCTATCATCGCCGCCAGAAGAACCACCAC
TCGTATTTCCACCACGGCGCCGGGGTTAGCCAAGCGGGCAGTCCGGGCAGTCGGCTGCATCAGTCGCTCA
GTTCGTTGAGCGCAGCAGCAGCGGCGGCCAACAATAGCGTTAATGTGGGCGGTGGATCGGTAGGCGGGGC
CGGGGGCAATGCAGTGGCTGCTGCTGCAGCCGCAGCTGCCGCGGCGGCCGAACTGCTTCTCTCTCCGATC
GTTGGCGCCGCTGCCGTGGCCGGGGGTACGGCCAGCTCCACGCTCCAGCTGGCGGCGGCGCACCAGCAGC
AGCAGCAACAGTCGTCGCCGGGCATTGTCAAACCGTGCATGGACTTCTTA
