>Addgene plasmid #34457 | KHBD00334 | addgene partial sequence | sequence record 42527 | M13-Rev 5'-CAGGAAACAGCTATGACC-3'
TTATTTTGACTGATAGTGACCTGTTCGTTGCAACAAATTGATAAGCAATGCTTTCTTATAATGCCAACTT
TGTACAAGAAAGTTGGCAATAAGAAGTCCATGCACGGTTTGACAATGCCCGGCGACGACTGTTGCTGCTG
CTGCTGGTGCGCCGCCGCCAGCTGGAGCGTGGAGCTGGCCGTACCCCCGGCCACGGCAGCGGCGCCAACG
ATCGGAGAGAGAAGCAGTTCGGCCGCCGCGGCAGCTGCGGCTGCAGCAGCAGCCACTGCATTGCCCCCGG
CCCCGCCTACCGATCCACCGCCCACATTAACGCTATTGTTGGCCGCCGCTGCTGCTGCGCTCAACGAACT
GAGCGACTGATGCAGCCGACTGCCCGGACTGCCCGCTTGGCTAACCCCGGCGCCGTGGTGGAAATACGAG
TGGTGGTTCTTCTGGCGGCGATGATAGATGCTCTTGTGGTTGTTCAGCGAGTTCAGCGTGCGGAAGACCT
TGTGGCACAGGTTGCAAACGGCGTTGTTCAGCGGCTGCAGGTGCTGCTGCTCCTTGTGGCGTTTCAGCGT
GAGCTTGGTGCTCAACAGTTTGCCGCACACGTCGCACCGGTGGCAGGCGTTGAGGGGCAGGGGCAGGAGG
AGTCTATTGGCCTGGGCCACGTCCTGGGCGCGCACTGATGACAGCAGGCTGCCGCCGGGTCCTCCCGGTC
CGCCAGCGCCGCCTCCGCGTCCACCCGCTCCGCTGGCCGAGGAAACGGCCCCCGAGGGGGAGAGCGAGGC
